>Addgene plasmid #207887 | pAM745 | addgene full sequence | sequence record 413920 | Addgene NGS Result
GACGAAAGGGCCTCGTGATACGCCTATTTTTATAGGTTAATGTCATGATAATAATGGTTTCTTAGACGTC
AGGTGGCACTTTTCGGGGAAATGTGCGCGGAACCCCTATTTGTTTATTTTTCTAAATACATTCAAATATG
TATCCGCTCATGAGACAATAACCCTGATAAATGCTTCAATAATATTGAAAAAGGAAGAGTATGAGTATTC
AACATTTCCGTGTCGCCCTTATTCCCTTTTTTGCGGCATTTTGCCTTCCTGTTTTTGCTCACCCAGAAAC
GCTGGTGAAAGTAAAAGATGCTGAAGATCAGTTGGGTGCACGAGTGGGTTACATCGAACTGGATCTCAAC
AGCGGTAAGATCCTTGAGAGTTTTCGCCCCGAAGAACGTTTTCCAATGATGAGCACTTTTAAAGTTCTGC
TATGTGGCGCGGTATTATCCCGTATTGACGCCGGGCAAGAGCAACTCGGTCGCCGCATACACTATTCTCA
GAATGACTTGGTTGAGTACTCACCAGTCACAGAAAAGCATCTTACGGATGGCATGACAGTAAGAGAATTA
TGCAGTGCTGCCATAACCATGAGTGATAACACTGCGGCCAACTTACTTCTGACAACGATCGGAGGACCGA
AGGAGCTAACCGCTTTTTTGCACAACATGGGGGATCATGTAACTCGCCTTGATCGTTGGGAACCGGAGCT
GAATGAAGCCATACCAAACGACGAGCGTGACACCACGATGCCTGTAGCAATGGCAACAACGTTGCGCAAA
CTATTAACTGGCGAACTACTTACTCTAGCTTCCCGGCAACAATTAATAGACTGGATGGAGGCGGATAAAG
TTGCAGGACCACTTCTGCGCTCGGCCCTTCCGGCTGGCTGGTTTATTGCTGATAAATCTGGAGCCGGTGA
GCGTGGCTCTCGAGGTATCATTGCAGCACTGGGGCCAGATGGTAAGCCCTCCCGTATCGTAGTTATCTAC
ACGACGGGGAGTCAGGCAACTATGGATGAACGAAATAGACAGATCGCTGAGATAGGTGCCTCACTGATTA
AGCATTGGTAACTGTCAGACCAAGTTTACTCATATATACTTTAGATTGATTTAAAACTTCATTTTTAATT
TAAAAGGATCTAGGTGAAGATCCTTTTTGATAATCTCATGACCAAAATCCCTTAACGTGAGTTTTCGTTC
CACTGAGCGTCAGACCCCGTAGAAAAGATCAAAGGATCTTCTTGAGATCCTTTTTTTCTGCGCGTAATCT
GCTGCTTGCAAACAAAAAAACCACCGCTACCAGCGGTGGTTTGTTTGCCGGATCAAGAGCTACCAACTCT
TTTTCCGAAGGTAACTGGCTTCAGCAGAGCGCAGATACCAAATACTGTTCTTCTAGTGTAGCCGTAGTTA
GGCCACCACTTCAAGAACTCTGTAGCACCGCCTACATACCTCGCTCTGCTAATCCTGTTACCAGTGGCTG
CTGCCAGTGGCGATAAGTCGTGTCTTACCGGGTTGGACTCAAGACGATAGTTACCGGATAAGGCGCAGCG
GTCGGGCTGAACGGGGGGTTCGTGCACACAGCCCAGCTTGGAGCGAACGACCTACACCGAACTGAGATAC
CTACAGCGTGAGCTATGAGAAAGCGCCACGCTTCCCGAAGGGAGAAAGGCGGACAGGTATCCGGTAAGCG
GCAGGGTCGGAACAGGAGAGCGCACGAGGGAGCTTCCAGGGGGAAACGCCTGGTATCTTTATAGTCCTGT
CGGGTTTCGCCACCTCTGACTTGAGCGTCGATTTTTGTGATGCTCGTCAGGGGGGCGGAGCCTATGGAAA
AACGCCAGCAACGCGGCCTTTTTACGGTTCCTGGCCTTTTGCTGGCCTTTTGCTCACATGTTCTTTCCTG
CGTTATCCCCTGATTCTGTGGATAACCGTATTACCGCCTTTGAGTGAGCTGATACCGCTCGCCGCAGCCG
AACGACCGAGCGCAGCGAGTCAGTGAGCGAGGAAGCGGAAGAGCGCCCAATACGCAAACCGCCTCTCCCC
GCGCGTTGGCCGATTCATTAATGCAGCTGGCACGACAGGTTTCCCGACTGGAAAGCGGGCAGTGAGCGCA
ACGCAATTAATGTGAGTTAGCTCACTCATTAGGCACCCCAGGCTTTACACTTTATGCTTCCGGCTCGTAT
GTTGTGTGGAATTGTGAGCGGATAACAATTTCACACGAGCTATTTAGGTGACACTATAGAAGTGAAGCTT
GGTCTCAACCTCCGGATCCAGTGCTAACATGGTGGTACCTGACTGAGACCGAATTCTCGCCCTATAGTGA
GTCGTATTACCTGGCCGTCGTTTTACAACGTCGTGACTGGGAAAACCCTGGCGTTACCCAACTTAATCGC
CTTGCAGCACATCCCCCTTTCGCCAGCTGGCGTAATAGCGAAGAGGCCCGCACCGATCGCCCTTCCCAAC
AGTTGCGCAGCCTGAATGGCGAATGGCGCCTGATGCGGTATTTTCTCCTTACGCATCTGTGCGGTATTTC
ACACCGCATATGGTGCACTCTCAGTACAATCTGCTCTGATGCCGCATAGTTAAGCCAGCCCCGACACCCG
CCAACACCCGCTGACGCGCCCTGACGGGCTTGTCTGCTCCCGGCATCCGCTTACAGACAAGCTGTGACCG
TCTCCGGGAGCTGCATGTGTCAGAGGTTTTCACCGTCATCACCGAAACGCGCGA
Features (pLannotate 1.2.2; 12 found; start..end, strand, type, name):
     96..200     +  promoter       AmpR promoter: bla
    201..1061    +  CDS            AmpR: β-lactamase; bla; confers resistance to ampicillin, carbenicillin, and related antibiotics
   1232..1820    +  rep_origin     ori: high-copy-number ColE1/pMB1/pBR322/pUC origin of replication
   2003..2095    +  CDS            lacI (fragment): lac repressor; lacI; The lac repressor binds to the lac operator to inhibit transcription in E. coli. This inhibition can be relieved by adding lactose or isopropyl-β-D-thiogalactopyranoside (IPTG).
   2108..2129    +  protein_bind   CAP binding site: CAP binding activates transcription in the presence of cAMP. E. coli catabolite activator protein
   2144..2174    +  promoter       lac promoter: promoter for the E. coli lac operon
   2182..2198    +  protein_bind   lac operator: The lac repressor binds to the lac operator to inhibit transcription in E. coli. This inhibition can be relieved by adding lactose or isopropyl-β-D-thiogalactopyranoside (IPTG). lac repressor encoded by lacI
   2212..2230    +  promoter       SP6 promoter: promoter for bacteriophage SP6 RNA polymerase
   2301..2319    -  promoter       T7 promoter: promoter for bacteriophage T7 RNA polymerase
   2321..2473    +  CDS            lacZα (fragment): LacZα fragment of β-galactosidase; lacZ fragment
   2479..2578    -  misc_feature   bom (fragment): basis of mobility region from pBR322
   2680..1       -  CDS            rop (fragment) (across the origin): Rop protein, which maintains plasmids at low copy number; rop
