[The description below was written by a language model from this plasmid's Addgene catalogue record and pLannotate feature annotations shown in this document.]
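Description:
pAM745 is a small (about 2.7 kb) Level 0 entry plasmid from the GreenGate 2.0 toolkit, a set of backwards-compatible add-ons to the GreenGate Golden Gate-style cloning system for building complex transcriptional units and stacking them. It is built on a pUC19 backbone and is maintained in E. coli at high copy through the ColE1/pUC-type origin of replication. Selection is with ampicillin, using the β-lactamase gene driven by its own bla promoter.

The payload is a synthetic 20-nucleotide dummy sequence that occupies the "A1" module position, defined by the four-base overhangs ACCT at the 5′ end and TGAC at the 3′ end. In modular assembly schemes of this kind, such overhangs are exposed by type IIS restriction digestion and determine where a module ligates relative to its neighbours. A dummy module is a neutral placeholder that fills a slot when no functional part is wanted there, although the record does not spell out this use or name the enzyme involved.

The feature table does not annotate the short insert itself. By position it most likely lies in the unannotated interval between the facing SP6 and T7 promoters, which flank the cloning region. Upstream of this region are the pUC-derived CAP binding site, lac promoter and lac operator, and a lacZα fragment follows it. The short lacI, bom and rop fragments detected are backbone remnants with no evident functional role. The plasmid serves as a building block for assembly reactions rather than as an expression construct in its own right.
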