Addgene plasmid #207887: pAM745
Purpose: Level 0 for A1 module (5' ACCT-3' TGAC)
Depositing lab: Alexis Maizel. Depositing organization: Universitaet Heidelberg. Publication: GreenGate 2.0: Backwards compatible addons for assembly of complex transcriptional units and their stacking with GreenGate. Piepers M, Erbstein K, Reyes-Hernandez J, Song C, Tessi T, Petrasiunaite V, Faerber N, Distel K, Maizel A. PLoS One. 2023 Sep 8;18(9):e0290097. doi: 10.1371/journal.pone.0290097. eCollection 2023. PubMed 37682951.
Backbone
  Vector backbone: pUC19
  Vector type: Synthetic Biology
Growth in bacteria
  Bacterial resistance: Ampicillin, 100 μg/mL
  Growth temperature: 37°C
  Growth strain: DH5alpha
  Copy number: High Copy
Gene/Insert
  Gene/Insert name: dummy 20nt sequence
  Species: Synthetic
  Cloning method: Restriction Enzyme; 5′ cloning site Unknown (unknown if destroyed)
Terms and licenses: Academic/Nonprofit Terms; Industry Terms: Not Available to Industry
How to cite: pAM745 was a gift from Alexis Maizel (Addgene plasmid # 207887 ; http://n2t.net/addgene:207887 ; RRID:Addgene_207887)
